Addgene plasmid #129959: pRDAX-312 N-Tag Venus173/155[2] L32 FKBP mCherry
Purpose: PPI (BiFC/TriFC) assay vector
Depositing lab: Gary Lewin. Depositing organization: Max-Delbrueck-Centrum fuer Molekulare Medizin (MDC).
Backbone
  Vector backbone: custom built
  Vector type: Mammalian Expression
Growth in bacteria
  Bacterial resistance: Ampicillin, 100 μg/mL
  Growth temperature: 37°C
  Growth strain: DH5alpha
  Copy number: High Copy
Gene/Insert
  Gene/Insert name: FKBP
  Species: M. musculus (mouse)
  Cloning method: Restriction Enzyme; 5′ cloning site unknown (unknown if destroyed); 3′ cloning site unknown (unknown if destroyed)
Terms and licenses: Academic/Nonprofit Terms; Industry Terms: Not Available to Industry
How to cite: pRDAX-312 N-Tag Venus173/155[2] L32 FKBP mCherry was a gift from Gary Lewin (Addgene plasmid # 129959 ; http://n2t.net/addgene:129959 ; RRID:Addgene_129959)
