[The description below was written by a language model from this plasmid's Addgene catalogue record and pLannotate feature annotations shown in this document.]
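Description:
pRDAX-312 N-Tag Venus173/155[2] L32 FKBP mCherry is a custom-built mammalian expression plasmid of about 6.5 kb designed for protein–protein interaction assays based on bimolecular or trimolecular fluorescence complementation (BiFC/TriFC). It is propagated in E. coli as a high-copy plasmid through a ColE1/pUC-type origin and selected with ampicillin via the β-lactamase gene under its own bla promoter.

The expression unit is driven by the human CMV immediate-early enhancer and promoter, followed by a chimeric β-globin/immunoglobulin intron that promotes efficient processing of the transcript. The first open reading frame begins with a short fragment of an Aequorea GFP-family protein. The annotation software labels it mT-Sapphire, but the plasmid name indicates it is a split-Venus fragment defined by the 155/173 split points, placed as an N-terminal tag. A gap in the annotation separates it from the FKBP coding sequence, presumably the "L32" linker of the name. The record lists the insert as mouse FKBP, while the annotation matches it to the F36V FKBP12 variant (DmrB); the record does not settle which form is present. Downstream, an EMCV IRES directs independent translation of mCherry from the same mRNA, giving a red signal that marks transfected cells and can normalise the complementation signal. A second chimeric intron, a WPRE and the bGH polyadenylation signal follow, with a rabbit β-globin poly(A) region further downstream.

When co-expressed with a partner carrying the complementary Venus fragment, interaction reconstitutes yellow fluorescence. FKBP is a well-known ligand-inducible dimerisation module, so this plasmid may serve as a control or test partner, though the record does not say so.
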