Features (pLannotate 1.2.2; 17 found; start..end, strand, type, name):
    155..532     +  enhancer       CMV enhancer: human cytomegalovirus immediate early enhancer
    534..733     +  promoter       CMV promoter: human cytomegalovirus (CMV) immediate early promoter
    872..1004    +  intron         chimeric intron: chimera between introns from human β-globin and immunoglobulin heavy chain genes
    986..1279    +  CDS            mT-Sapphire (fragment): mT-Sapphire is a basic (constitutively fluorescent) long stokes shift fluorescent protein published in 2008, derived from Aequorea victoria. It has low acid sensitivity.
   1376..1696    +  CDS            DmrB: F36V mutant of FK506-binding protein FKBP12 binds synthetic ligands that do not bind wild-type FKBP
   1713..2299    +  misc_feature   IRES2: internal ribosome entry site (IRES) of the encephalomyocarditis virus (EMCV)
   2300..3007    +  CDS            mCherry: mCherry is a basic (constitutively fluorescent) red fluorescent protein published in 2004, derived from Discosoma sp.. It is reported to be a very rapidly-maturing monomer with low acid sensitivity.
   3056..3188    +  intron         chimeric intron: chimera between introns from human β-globin and immunoglobulin heavy chain genes
   3197..3785    +  misc_feature   WPRE: woodchuck hepatitis virus posttranscriptional regulatory element
   3789..3805    +  misc_feature   MCS (fragment): pUC18/19 multiple cloning site
   3818..3929    +  polyA_signal   bGH poly(A) signal: bovine growth hormone polyadenylation signal
   4025..4043    -  promoter       T3 promoter: promoter for bacteriophage T3 RNA polymerase
   4102..4176    +  CDS            HBB (fragment): HBB_PONPY - Experimental evidence at transcript level: Swiss-Prot protein existence level 2. Involved in oxygen transport from the lung to the various peripheral tissues. From Pongo pygmaeus (Bornean orangutan).
   4247..4302    +  polyA_signal   β-globin poly(A) signal: rabbit β-globin polyadenylation signal (Gil and Proudfoot, 1987)
   4681..5269    -  rep_origin     ori: high-copy-number ColE1/pMB1/pBR322/pUC origin of replication
   5440..6300    -  CDS            AmpR: β-lactamase; bla; confers resistance to ampicillin, carbenicillin, and related antibiotics
   6301..6405    -  promoter       AmpR promoter: bla
>Addgene plasmid #129959 | pRDAX-312 N-Tag Venus173/155[2] L32 FKBP mCherry | depositor full sequence | sequence record 249337 | Full Sequence
GCCTGCCTCCAGGCCTCAATATTGGCCATTAGCCATATTATTCATTGGTTATATAGCATAAATCAATATT
GGCTATTGGCCATTGCATACGTTGTATCTATATCATAATATGTACATTTATATTGGCTCATGTCCAATAT
GACCGCCATGTTGGCATTGATTATTGACTAGTTATTAATAGTAATCAATTACGGGGTCATTAGTTCATAG
CCCATATATGGAGTTCCGCGTTACATAACTTACGGTAAATGGCCCGCCTGGCTGACCGCCCAACGACCCC
CGCCCATTGACGTCAATAATGACGTATGTTCCCATAGTAACGCCAATAGGGACTTTCCATTGACGTCAAT
GGGTGGAGTATTTACGGTAAACTGCCCACTTGGCAGTACATCAAGTGTATCATATGCCAAGTCCGCCCCC
TATTGACGTCAATGACGGTAAATGGCCCGCCTGGCATTATGCCCAGTACATGACCTTACGGGACTTTCCT
ACTTGGCAGTACATCTACGTATTAGTCATCGCTATTACCATGGTGATGCGGTTTTGGCAGTACACCAATG
GGCGTGGATAGCGGTTTGACTCACGGGGATTTCCAAGTCTCCACCCCATTGACGTCAATGGGAGTTTGTT
TTGGCACCAAAATCAACGGGACTTTCCAAAATGTCGTAATAACCCCGCCCCGTTGACGCAAATGGGCGGT
AGGCGTGTACGGTGGGAGGTCTATATAAGCAGAGCTCGTTTAGTGAACCGTCAGATCACTAGAAGCTTTA
TTGCGGTAGTTTATCACAGTTAAATTGCTAACGCAGTCAGTGCTTCTGACACAACAGTCTCGAACTTAAG
CTGCAGAAGTTGGTCGTGAGGCACTGGGCAGGTAAGTATCAAGGTTACAAGACAGGTTTAAGGAGACCAA
TAGAAACTGGGCTTGTCGAGACAGAGAAGACTCTTGCGTTTCTGATAGGCACCTATTGGTCTTACTGACA
TCCACTTTGCCTTTCTCTCCACAGGTGTCCACTCCCAGGCCACCATGGATAAGCAGAAGAATGGGATTAA
GGCGAACTTCAAGATCCGACACAACATCGAGGATGGTGGGGTCCAGCTTGCCGACCATTATCAGCAGAAC
ACACCCATTGGGGATGGACCAGTCCTGTTGCCGGATAACCACTACCTCAGTTACCAGAGCAAACTGTCCA
AAGATCCCAATGAGAAGAGGGACCATATGGTACTGCTCGAATTCGTGACTGCAGCAGGCATTACCCTTGG
GATGGATGAACTTTATAAGGACGTGGGTGGCGGAGGGAGCGAAGGCGGCGGATCCGGAGGGCCTGGCTCT
GGCGGAGAGGGGAGCGCTGGAGGCGGGTCAGCCGGTGGTGGGAGTGGAGTGCAGGTGGAAACCATCTCCC
CAGGAGACGGGCGCACCTTCCCCAAGCGCGGCCAGACCTGCGTGGTGCACTACACCGGGATGCTTGAAGA
TGGAAAGAAATTTGATTCCTCCCGGGACAGAAACAAGCCCTTTAAGTTTATGCTAGGCAAGCAGGAGGTG
ATCCGAGGCTGGGAAGAAGGGGTTGCCCAGATGAGTGTGGGTCAGAGAGCCAAACTGACTATATCTCCAG
ATTATGCCTATGGTGCCACTGGGCACCCAGGCATCATCCCACCACATGCCACTCTCGTCTTCGATGTGGA
GCTTCTAAAACTGGAATAAGAATTCAGATCCGCCCCTCTCCCTCCCCCCCCCCTAACGTTACTGGCCGAA
GCCGCTTGGAATAAGGCCGGTGTGCGTTTGTCTATATGTTATTTTCCACCATATTGCCGTCTTTTGGCAA
TGTGAGGGCCCGGAAACCTGGCCCTGTCTTCTTGACGAGCATTCCTAGGGGTCTTTCCCCTCTCGCCAAA
GGAATGCAAGGTCTGTTGAATGTCGTGAAGGAAGCAGTTCCTCTGGTAGCTTCTTGAAGACAAACAACGT
CTGTAGCGACCCTTTGCAGGCAGCGGAACCCCCCACCTGGCGACAGGTGCCTCTGCGGCCAAAAGCCACG
TGTATAAGATACACCTGCAAAGGCGGCACAACCCCAGTGCCACGTTGTGAGTTGGATAGTTGTGGAAAGA
GTCAAATGGCTCTCCTCAAGCGTATTCAACAAGGGGCTGAAGGATGCCCAGAAGGTACCCCATTGTATGG
GATCTGATCTGGGGCCTCGGTACACATGCTTTACATGTGTTTAGTCGAGGTTAAAAAAACGTCTAGGCCC
CCCGAACCACGGGGACGTGGTTTTCCTTTGAAAAACACGATGATAATATGGCCACAACCATGGTGAGCAA
GGGCGAGGAGGATAACATGGCCATCATCAAGGAGTTCATGCGCTTCAAGGTGCACATGGAGGGCTCCGTG
AACGGCCACGAGTTCGAGATCGAGGGCGAGGGCGAGGGCCGCCCCTACGAGGGCACCCAGACCGCCAAGC
TGAAGGTGACCAAGGGTGGCCCCCTGCCCTTCGCCTGGGACATCCTGTCCCCTCAGTTCATGTACGGCTC
CAAGGCCTACGTGAAGCACCCCGCCGACATCCCCGACTACTTGAAGCTGTCCTTCCCCGAGGGCTTCAAG
TGGGAGCGCGTGATGAACTTCGAGGACGGCGGCGTGGTGACCGTGACCCAGGACTCCTCCCTGCAGGACG
GCGAGTTCATCTACAAGGTGAAGCTGCGCGGCACCAACTTCCCCTCCGACGGCCCCGTAATGCAGAAGAA
GACCATGGGCTGGGAGGCCTCCTCCGAGCGGATGTACCCCGAGGACGGCGCCCTGAAGGGCGAGATCAAG
CAGAGGCTGAAGCTGAAGGACGGCGGCCACTACGACGCTGAGGTCAAGACCACCTACAAGGCCAAGAAGC
CCGTGCAGCTGCCCGGCGCCTACAACGTCAACATCAAGTTGGACATCACCTCCCACAACGAGGACTACAC
CATCGTGGAACAGTACGAACGCGCCGAGGGCCGCCACTCCACCGGCGGCATGGACGAGCTGTACAAGTAA
ACCGGTGCTCGAGGTACCGATGAATAGCTAAGGTCGAGGCCGCAGGTAAGTATCAAGGTTACAAGACAGG
TTTAAGGAGACCAATAGAAACTGGGCTTGTCGAGACAGAGAAGACTCTTGCGTTTCTGATAGGCACCTAT
TGGTCTTACTGACATCCACTTTGCCTTTCTCTCCACAGGTGTCGACAATCAACCTCTGGATTACAAAATT
TGTGAAAGATTGACTGGTATTCTTAACTATGTTGCTCCTTTTACGCTATGTGGATACGCTGCTTTAATGC
CTTTGTATCATGCTATTGCTTCCCGTATGGCTTTCATTTTCTCCTCCTTGTATAAATCCTGGTTGCTGTC
TCTTTATGAGGAGTTGTGGCCCGTTGTCAGGCAACGTGGCGTGGTGTGCACTGTGTTTGCTGACGCAACC
CCCACTGGTTGGGGCATTGCCACCACCTGTCAGCTCCTTTCCGGGACTTTCGCTTTCCCCCTCCCTATTG
CCACGGCGGAACTCATCGCCGCCTGCCTTGCCCGCTGCTGGACAGGGGCTCGGCTGTTGGGCACTGACAA
TTCCGTGGTGTTGTCGGGGAAGCTGACGTCCTTTCCATGGCTGCTCGCCTGTGTTGCCACCTGGATTCTG
CGCGGGACGTCCTTCTGCTACGTCCCTTCGGCCCTCAATCCAGCGGACCTTCCTTCCCGCGGCCTGCTGC
CGGCTCTGCGGCCTCTTCCGCGTCTTCGCCTTCGCCCTCAGACGAGTCGGATCTCCCTTTGGGCCGCCTC
CCCGCCTGGAATTCGAGCTCGGTACGATCAGCCTCGACTGTGCCTTCTAGTTGCCAGCCATCTGTTGTTT
GCCCCTCCCCCGTGCCTTCCTTGACCCTGGAAGGTGCCACTCCCACTGTCCTTTCCTAATAAAATGAGGA
AATTGCATCGCATTGTCTGAGTAGGTGTCATTCTATTCTGGGGGGTGGGGTGGGGCAGGACAGCAAGGGG
GAGGATTGGGAAGACAATAGCCCAGCTTTTGTTCCCTTTAGTGAGGGTTAATTGCGCGCTTGGCGTAATC
ATGGTCATAGCTGTTTCCTGTGTGAAATTGTTATCCGCTAATTCACTCCTCAGGTGCAGGCTGCCTATCA
GAAGGTGGTGGCTGGTGTGGCCAATGCCCTGGCTCACAAATACCACTGAGATCTTTTTCCCTCTGCCAAA
AATTATGGGGACATCATGAAGCCCCTTGAGCATCTGACTTCTGGCTAATAAAGGAAATTTATTTTCATTG
CAATAGTGTGTTGGAATTTTTTGTGTCTCTCACTCGGAAGGACATATGGGAGGGCAAATCATTTAAAACA
TCAGAATGAGTATTTGGTTTAGAGTTTGGCAACATATGCCCATATGCTGGCTGCCATGAACAAAGGTTGG
CTATAAAGAGGTCATCAGTATATGAAACAGCCCCCTGCTGTCCATTCCTTATTCCATAGAAAAGCCTTGA
CTTGAGGTTAGATTTTTTTTATATTTTGTTTTGTGTTATTTTTTTCTTTAACATCCCTAAAATTTTCCTT
ACATGTTTTACTAGCCAGATTTTTCCTCCTCTCCTGACTACTCCCAGTCATAGCTGTCCCTCTTCTCTTA
TGGAGATCGGCCGGCCGCCGGCGTCGACGCGCGCGGCCGCGGCGCGCCGTTGCTGGCGTTTTTCCATAGG
CTCCGCCCCCCTGACGAGCATCACAAAAATCGACGCTCAAGTCAGAGGTGGCGAAACCCGACAGGACTAT
AAAGATACCAGGCGTTTCCCCCTGGAAGCTCCCTCGTGCGCTCTCCTGTTCCGACCCTGCCGCTTACCGG
ATACCTGTCCGCCTTTCTCCCTTCGGGAAGCGTGGCGCTTTCTCATAGCTCACGCTGTAGGTATCTCAGT
TCGGTGTAGGTCGTTCGCTCCAAGCTGGGCTGTGTGCACGAACCCCCCGTTCAGCCCGACCGCTGCGCCT
TATCCGGTAACTATCGTCTTGAGTCCAACCCGGTAAGACACGACTTATCGCCACTGGCAGCAGCCACTGG
TAACAGGATTAGCAGAGCGAGGTATGTAGGCGGTGCTACAGAGTTCTTGAAGTGGTGGCCTAACTACGGC
TACACTAGAAGAACAGTATTTGGTATCTGCGCTCTGCTGAAGCCAGTTACCTTCGGAAAAAGAGTTGGTA
GCTCTTGATCCGGCAAACAAACCACCGCTGGTAGCGGTGGTTTTTTTGTTTGCAAGCAGCAGATTACGCG
CAGAAAAAAAGGATCTCAAGAAGATCCTTTGATCTTTTCTACGGGGTCTGACGCTCAGTGGAACGAAAAC
TCACGTTAAGGGATTTTGGTCATGAGATTATCAAAAAGGATCTTCACCTAGATCCTTTTAAATTAAAAAT
GAAGTTTTAAATCAATCTAAAGTATATATGAGTAAACTTGGTCTGACAGTTACCAATGCTTAATCAGTGA
GGCACCTATCTCAGCGATCTGTCTATTTCGTTCATCCATAGTTGCCTGACTCCCCGTCGTGTAGATAACT
ACGATACGGGAGGGCTTACCATCTGGCCCCAGTGCTGCAATGATACCGCGAGACCCACGCTCACCGGCTC
CAGATTTATCAGCAATAAACCAGCCAGCCGGAAGGGCCGAGCGCAGAAGTGGTCCTGCAACTTTATCCGC
CTCCATCCAGTCTATTAATTGTTGCCGGGAAGCTAGAGTAAGTAGTTCGCCAGTTAATAGTTTGCGCAAC
GTTGTTGCCATTGCTACAGGCATCGTGGTGTCACGCTCGTCGTTTGGTATGGCTTCATTCAGCTCCGGTT
CCCAACGATCAAGGCGAGTTACATGATCCCCCATGTTGTGCAAAAAAGCGGTTAGCTCCTTCGGTCCTCC
GATCGTTGTCAGAAGTAAGTTGGCCGCAGTGTTATCACTCATGGTTATGGCAGCACTGCATAATTCTCTT
ACTGTCATGCCATCCGTAAGATGCTTTTCTGTGACTGGTGAGTACTCAACCAAGTCATTCTGAGAATAGT
GTATGCGGCGACCGAGTTGCTCTTGCCCGGCGTCAATACGGGATAATACCGCGCCACATAGCAGAACTTT
AAAAGTGCTCATCATTGGAAAACGTTCTTCGGGGCGAAAACTCTCAAGGATCTTACCGCTGTTGAGATCC
AGTTCGATGTAACCCACTCGTGCACCCAACTGATCTTCAGCATCTTTTACTTTCACCAGCGTTTCTGGGT
GAGCAAAAACAGGAAGGCAAAATGCCGCAAAAAAGGGAATAAGGGCGACACGGAAATGTTGAATACTCAT
ACTCTTCCTTTTTCAATATTATTGAAGCATTTATCAGGGTTATTGTCTCATGAGCGGATACATATTTGAA
TGTATTTAGAAAAATAAACAAATAGGGGTTCCGCGCACATTTCCCCGAAAAGTGCCACCTGACGTCTAAG
AAACCATTATTATCATGACATTAACCTATAAAAATAGGCGTATCACGAGGCCCTTTCGTCTACGCGCGCG
CCGGCGGCGCGCCGTCGACGGCCGGCCGCGGCCGC
